Addgene plasmid #59586: pSicoR-UBE2D3i1
Purpose: Expression of shRNA against human UBE2D3
Depositing lab: Miguel Ramalho-Santos. Depositing organization: University of California, San Francisco (UCSF). Publication: Systematic Identification of Barriers to Human iPSC Generation. Qin H, Diaz A, Blouin L, Lebbink RJ, Patena W, Tanbun P, LeProust EM, McManus MT, Song JS, Ramalho-Santos M. Cell. 2014 Jul 17;158(2):449-61. doi: 10.1016/j.cell.2014.05.040. PubMed 25036638.
Backbone
  Vector backbone: pSicoR
  Vector type: Mammalian Expression, Lentiviral, RNAi
Growth in bacteria
  Bacterial resistance: Ampicillin, 100 μg/mL
  Growth temperature: 37°C
  Growth strain: Stbl3
  Copy number: High Copy
Gene/Insert
  Gene/Insert name: UBE2D3
  gRNA/shRNA sequence: UBE2D3
  Species: H. sapiens (human)
  Entrez Gene: UBE2D3 (a.k.a. E2(17)KB3, UBC4/5, UBCH5C)
  Promoter: U6
  Cloning method: Restriction Enzyme; 5′ cloning site HpaI (destroyed during cloning); 3′ cloning site XhoI (not destroyed)
  Sequencing primers: 5′ mU6-F
Terms and licenses: Academic/Nonprofit Terms; Industry Terms: Not Available to Industry
How to cite: pSicoR-UBE2D3i1 was a gift from Miguel Ramalho-Santos (Addgene plasmid # 59586 ; http://n2t.net/addgene:59586 ; RRID:Addgene_59586)
