[The description below was written by a language model from this plasmid's Addgene catalogue record.]
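Description:
pSicoR-UBE2D3i1 is a lentiviral RNAi vector built on the pSicoR backbone and designed to knock down human UBE2D3, which encodes a ubiquitin-conjugating (E2) enzyme also known as UBCH5C. It is classed as a mammalian expression, lentiviral and RNAi construct. In bacteria it is maintained as a high-copy plasmid under ampicillin selection. The recorded host is a recombination-deficient strain of the kind commonly chosen to keep the repeated lentiviral terminal sequences stable.

The payload is a short hairpin RNA cassette driven by a U6 promoter, an RNA polymerase III promoter that produces small, precisely initiated transcripts suited to hairpin expression. The name of the sequencing primer suggests that this is the mouse U6 version. The hairpin was inserted by restriction cloning between HpaI and XhoI; the HpaI site was destroyed in the process and the XhoI site retained. Once transcribed, the hairpin is processed by the cellular RNAi machinery into a small interfering RNA directed against UBE2D3 mRNA. The "i1" suffix suggests that this is one of several hairpins against the same gene, though the record does not say so. The actual hairpin target sequence is not given, because that field only repeats the gene name.

No feature table accompanies the entry, so other backbone elements, such as any reporter or selectable marker for mammalian cells or recombinase sites, are not documented here. The record states the purpose simply as expression of an shRNA against human UBE2D3, and the associated publication concerns the systematic identification of barriers to human induced pluripotent stem cell generation. This points to use in testing how UBE2D3 depletion affects reprogramming.
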