>Addgene plasmid #59586 | pSicoR-UBE2D3i1 | depositor partial sequence | sequence record 93086 | UBE2D3 shRNAi1
TGTTCAGTTAAAGTGCACAGTCTGTTCTAGAGACAGACTGTGCACTTTAACTGAACTTTTTC
