>Addgene plasmid #59586 | pSicoR-UBE2D3i1 | addgene partial sequence | sequence record 96839 | WPRE-R 5'-CATAGCGTAAAAGGAGCAACA-3'
AATTTTGTAATCCAGAGGTTGATTATCGATAAGCTTGATATCGAATTGTACCTAGTGGAACCGGAACCCT
TAAACATGTATAACTTCGTATAATGTATGCTATACGAAGTTATTAGGTCCCTCGACGAATTCCTACTTGT
ACAGCTCGTCCATGCCGAGAGTGATCCCGGCGGCGGTCACGAACTCCAGCAGGACCATGTGATCGCGCTT
CTCGTTGGGGTCTTTGCTCAGGGCGGACTGGGTGCTCAGGTAGTGGTTGTCGGGCAGCAGCACGGGGCCG
TCGCCGATGGGGGTGTTCTGCTGGTAGTGGTCGGCGAGCTGCACGCTGCCGTCCTCGATGTTGTGGCGGA
TCTTGAAGTTCACCTTGATGCCGTTCTTCTGCTTGTCGGCCATGATATAGACGTTGTGGCTGTTGTAGTT
GTACTCCAGCTTGTGCCCCAGGATGTTGCCGTCCTCCTTGAAGTCGATGCCCTTCAGCTCGATGCGGTTC
ACCAGGGTGTCGCCCTCGAACTTCACCTCGGCGCGGGTCTTGTAGTTGCCGTCGTCCTTGAAGAAGATGG
TGCGCTCCTGGACGTAGCCTTCG
