>Addgene plasmid #59586 | pSicoR-UBE2D3i1 | addgene partial sequence | sequence record 98202 | pLLU-5 5'-cacagacttgtgggagaagc-3'
ATTTGCATATAATATTTCCTAGTAACTATAGAGGCTTAATGTGCGATAAAAGACAGATAATCTGTTCTTT
TTAATACTAGCTACATTTTACATGATAGGCTTGGATTTCTATAACTTCGTATAGCATACATTATACGAAG
TTATAAACAGCACAAAAGGAAACTCACCCTAACTGTAAAGTAATTGTGTGTTTTGAGACTATAAATATCC
CTTGGAGAAAAGCCTTGTTTGTTCAGTTAAAGTGCACAGTCTGTTCTAGAGACAGACTGTGCACTTTAAC
TGAACTTTTTTCTCGAGTACTAGGATCCATTAGGCGGCCGCGTGGATAACCGTATTACCGCCATGCATTA
GTTATTAATAGTAATCAATTACGGGGTCATTAGTTCATAGCCCATATATGGAGTTCCGCGTTACATAACT
TACGGTAAATGGCCCGCCTGGCTGACCGCCCAACGACCCCCGCCCATTGACGTCAATAATGACGTATGTT
CCCATAGTAACGCCAATAGGGACTTTCCATTGACGTC
